>Addgene plasmid #59604 | pSicoR-ADAM21i1 | depositor partial sequence | sequence record 93281 | pSicoR-ADAM21i1 sequence 63 bps
TGCAGTCTGTCTGTCTTGTCACATTTCTAGAGAATGTGACAAGACAGACAGACTGCTTTTTTC
