>Addgene plasmid #59604 | pSicoR-ADAM21i1 | addgene partial sequence | sequence record 96861 | WPRE-R 5'-CATAGCGTAAAAGGAGCAACA-3'
AATTTTGTAATCCAGAGGTTGATTATCGATAAGCTTGATATCGAATTGTACCTAGTGGAACCGGAACCCT
TAAACATGTATAACTTCGTATAATGTATGCTATACGAAGTTATTAGGTCCCTCGACGAATTCCTACTTGT
ACAGCTCGTCCATGCCGAGAGTGATCCCGGCGGCGGTCACGAACTCCAGCAGGACCATGTGATCGCGCTT
CTCGTTGGGGTCTTTGCTCAGGGCGGACTGGGTGCTCAGGTAGTGGTTGTCGGGCAGCAGCACGGGGCCG
TCGCCGATGGGGGTGTTCTGCTGGTAGTGGTCGGCGAGCTGCACGCTGCCGTCCTCGATGTTGTGGCGGA
TCTTGAAGTTCACCTTGATGCCGTTCTTCTGCTTGTCGGCCATGATATAGACGTTGTGGCTGTTGTAGTT
GTACTCCAGCTTGTGCCCCAGGATGTTGCCGTCCTCCTTGAAGTCGATGCCCTTCAGCTCGATGCGGTTC
ACCAGGGTGTCGCCCTCGAACTTCACCTCGGCGCGGGTCTTGTAGTTGCCGTCGTCCTTGAAGAA
