>Addgene plasmid #59604 | pSicoR-ADAM21i1 | addgene partial sequence | sequence record 97323 | pLLU-5 5'-cacagacttgtgggagaagc-3'
TGCATATAATATTTCCTAGTAACTATAGAGGCTTAATGTGCGATAAAAGACAGATAACCTGTTCTTTTTA
ATACTAGCTACATTTTACATGATAGGCTTGGATTTCTATAACTTCGTATAGCATACATTATACGAAGTTA
TAAACAGCACAAAAGGAAACTCACCCTAACTGTAAAGTAATTGTGTGTTTTGAGACTATAAATATCCCTT
GGAGAAAAGCCTTGTTAACGCGCGGTGACCCTCGAGGCAGTCTGTCTGTCTTGTCACATTTCTAGAGAAT
GTGACAAGACAGACAGAC
