>Addgene plasmid #59604 | pSicoR-ADAM21i1 | addgene partial sequence | sequence record 98205 | pLLU-5 5'-cacagacttgtgggagaagc-3'
TTGCATATAATATTTCCTAGTAACTATAGAGGCTTAATGTGCGATAAAAGACAGATAATCTGTTCTTTTT
AATACTAGCTACATTTTACATGATAGGCTTGGATTTCTATAACTTCGTATAGCATACATTATACGAAGTT
ATAAACAGCACAAAAGGAAACTCACCCTAACTGTAAAGTAATTGTGTGTTTTGAGACTATAAATATCCCT
TGGAGAAAAGCCTTGTTAACGCGCGGTGACCCTCGAGGCAGTCTGTCTGTCTTGTCACATTTCTAGAGAA
TGTGACAAGACAGACAGACTGCTTTTTTGGATCCATTAGGCGGCCGCGTGGATAACCGTATTACCGCCAT
GCATTAGTTATTAATAGTAATCAATTACGGGGTCATTAGTTCATAGCCCATATATGGAGTTCCGCGTTAC
ATAACTTACGGTAAATGGCCCGCCTGGCTGACCGCCCAACGACCCCCGCCCATTGACGTCAATAATGACG
TATGTTCCCATAG
