[The description below was written by a language model from this plasmid's Addgene catalogue record.]
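Description:
pSicoR-ADAM21i1 is an RNA interference plasmid built on the pSicoR backbone and catalogued as a mammalian expression/RNAi vector. It carries a short hairpin RNA directed against human ADAM21 (also known as ADAM31), a member of the ADAM metalloprotease-disintegrin family. The hairpin is transcribed from a U6 promoter, an RNA polymerase III promoter commonly used for shRNAs because it gives strong expression of small RNAs with defined start and termination points. The sequencing primer name in the record suggests the mouse form of U6. The hairpin oligonucleotide was inserted by restriction cloning between HpaI and XhoI sites immediately downstream of the promoter. The HpaI site was destroyed in the process and the XhoI site was retained. The "i1" suffix suggests this is one of several hairpins made against the same gene, though the record does not say so explicitly.

In bacteria the plasmid is maintained at high copy number under ampicillin selection. It is propagated in a recombination-deficient strain, which is typical for vectors containing repeated elements. pSicoR is generally known as a lentiviral backbone in which loxP sites allow Cre-mediated removal of the shRNA cassette. However, no feature table is provided here, and the record does not list viral elements, recombinase sites, or any reporter or mammalian selection marker, so these details cannot be confirmed for this construct. The stated purpose is knockdown of ADAM21 in human cells, and the associated publication concerns the systematic identification of barriers to human induced pluripotent stem cell generation. This indicates the plasmid was used to test the effect of ADAM21 depletion on reprogramming.
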