Addgene plasmid #59604: pSicoR-ADAM21i1
Purpose: Expression of shRNA against human ADAM21
Depositing lab: Miguel Ramalho-Santos. Depositing organization: University of California, San Francisco (UCSF). Publication: Systematic Identification of Barriers to Human iPSC Generation. Qin H, Diaz A, Blouin L, Lebbink RJ, Patena W, Tanbun P, LeProust EM, McManus MT, Song JS, Ramalho-Santos M. Cell. 2014 Jul 17;158(2):449-61. doi: 10.1016/j.cell.2014.05.040. PubMed 25036638.
Backbone
  Vector backbone: pSicoR
  Vector type: Mammalian Expression, RNAi
Growth in bacteria
  Bacterial resistance: Ampicillin, 100 μg/mL
  Growth temperature: 37°C
  Growth strain: Stbl3
  Copy number: High Copy
Gene/Insert
  Gene/Insert name: ADAM21
  gRNA/shRNA sequence: ADAM21
  Species: H. sapiens (human)
  Entrez Gene: ADAM21 (a.k.a. ADAM 21, ADAM31)
  Promoter: U6
  Cloning method: Restriction Enzyme; 5′ cloning site HpaI (destroyed during cloning); 3′ cloning site XhoI (not destroyed)
  Sequencing primers: 5′ mU6-F
Terms and licenses: Academic/Nonprofit Terms; Industry Terms: Not Available to Industry
How to cite: pSicoR-ADAM21i1 was a gift from Miguel Ramalho-Santos (Addgene plasmid # 59604 ; http://n2t.net/addgene:59604 ; RRID:Addgene_59604)
